Addgene plasmid #68556: pMpGWB102
Purpose: (Empty Backbone) Gateway binary vector designed for transgenic research with Marchantia polymorpha as well as other plants
Depositing lab: Takayuki Kohchi. Depositing organization: Kyoto University, Graduate School of Biostudies. Publication: Development of Gateway Binary Vector Series with Four Different Selection Markers for the Liverwort Marchantia polymorpha. Ishizaki K, Nishihama R, Ueda M, Inoue K, Ishida S, Nishimura Y, Shikanai T, Kohchi T. PLoS One. 2015 Sep 25;10(9):e0138876. doi: 10.1371/journal.pone.0138876. eCollection 2015. PONE-D-15-25288 PubMed 26406247.
Backbone
  Vector backbone: pMpGWB100
  Backbone manufacturer: Kohchi Lab., Kyoto University
  Backbone size (bp): 9502
  Modifications to backbone: CaMV 35S promoter is cloned upstream of the Gateway cassette.
  Vector type: Plant Expression
  Promoter: Cauliflower mosaic virus 35S promoter
  Selectable markers: Hygromycin
Growth in bacteria
  Bacterial resistance: Chloramphenicol and Spectinomycin, 25 & 50 μg/mL
  Growth temperature: 37°C
  Growth strain: DB3.1
  Copy number: High Copy
Gene/Insert
  Cloning method: Gateway Cloning
Resource information
  A portion of this plasmid was derived from a plasmid made by: The Gateway cassette was provided by Tsuyoshi Nakagawa at Shimane University, Japan.
Terms and licenses: Academic/Nonprofit Terms; Industry Terms: Not Available to Industry
How to cite: pMpGWB102 was a gift from Takayuki Kohchi (Addgene plasmid # 68556 ; http://n2t.net/addgene:68556 ; RRID:Addgene_68556)
