[The description below was written by a language model from this plasmid's Addgene catalogue record and pLannotate feature annotations shown in this document.]
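Description:
pMpGWB102 is an empty Gateway destination binary vector for Agrobacterium-mediated plant transformation, built on the pMpGWB100 backbone and designed mainly for the liverwort Marchantia polymorpha, though it is also usable in other plants. The catalogue lists the backbone at about 9.5 kb, while the deposited full sequence is about 12.1 kb. The backbone outside the T-DNA carries a ColE1/pMB1-type origin with the pBR322 bom region for high-copy replication in E. coli. It also carries the pVS1 oriV, RepA and StaA functions, which support replication and stable maintenance in Agrobacterium. Bacterial selection relies on an aadA spectinomycin/streptomycin resistance gene. Short annotated fragments of rop, a gentamicin resistance gene and an integron promoter appear to be cloning remnants.

Between the nopaline-type right and left border repeats lie two plant cassettes. The first is a CaMV 35S promoter placed upstream of an attR1–attR2 Gateway cassette and followed by the NOS terminator. The Gateway cassette holds a chloramphenicol resistance gene and the ccdB gyrase toxin. This accounts for the chloramphenicol selection and for propagation of the empty vector in a ccdB-tolerant strain such as DB3.1. An LR reaction with an entry clone replaces this cassette with the gene of interest, placing it under constitutive 35S control with no annotated fusion tag, and ccdB counter-selects against unrecombined vector. The second cassette, in the opposite orientation, drives hygromycin phosphotransferase from an enhanced 35S promoter with a CaMV poly(A) signal, allowing hygromycin selection of transformed plants. Residual lacZα and lac promoter sequences from the parental cloning site also remain within the T-DNA. The vector is suited to constitutive overexpression of cloned sequences in transgenic plants.
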