Features (pLannotate 1.2.2; 29 found; start..end, strand, type, name):
     54..78      -  misc_feature   RB T-DNA repeat: right border repeat from nopaline C58 T-DNA
    144..298     -  CDS            lacZα (fragment): LacZα fragment of β-galactosidase; lacZ fragment
    301..321     -  misc_feature   MCS (fragment): pUC18/19 multiple cloning site
    812..1153    +  promoter       CaMV 35S promoter: strong constitutive promoter from cauliflower mosaic virus
   1179..1303    +  protein_bind   attR1: mutant version of attR; recombination site for the Gateway® LR reaction LR Clonase™
   1340..1370    +  promoter       lac UV5 promoter: E. coli lac promoter with an "up" mutation
   1394..1423    +  promoter       cat promoter (fragment): promoter of the E. coli cat gene encoding chloramphenicol acetyltransferase
   1424..2083    +  CDS            CmR: chloramphenicol acetyltransferase; cat; confers resistance to chloramphenicol
   2262..2420    +  CDS            ccdA (fragment): CCDA_ECO57 - Also known as H, letA. Experimental evidence at protein level: Swiss-Prot protein existence level 1. Antitoxin component of a type II toxin-antitoxin (TA) system which inhibits the post-segregational killing (PSK) of plasmid-free cells, also referred to as a plasmid addiction system. Binds to and blocks the activity of CcdB; will also remove bound CcdB protein from the CcdB-GyrA complex by forming a CcdA-CcdB complex, a process termed rejuvenation. Functions as a transcriptional corepressor for the ccdAB operon, repression also requires CcdB (By similarity). From Escherichia coli
   2425..2730    +  CDS            ccdB: CcdB, a bacterial toxin that poisons DNA gyrase; ccdB; Plasmids containing the ccdB gene cannot be propagated in standard E. coli strains.
   2771..2895    -  protein_bind   attR2: mutant version of attR; recombination site for the Gateway® LR reaction LR Clonase™
   2927..3179    +  terminator     NOS terminator: nopaline synthase terminator and poly(A) signal
   3235..3257    -  protein_bind   lac operator (fragment): The lac repressor binds to the lac operator to inhibit transcription in E. coli. This inhibition can be relieved by adding lactose or isopropyl-β-D-thiogalactopyranoside (IPTG). lac repressor encoded by lacI
   3261..3291    -  promoter       lac promoter: promoter for the E. coli lac operon
   3306..3327    -  protein_bind   CAP binding site: CAP binding activates transcription in the presence of cAMP. E. coli catabolite activator protein
   3412..3586    -  polyA_signal   CaMV poly(A) signal: cauliflower mosaic virus polyadenylation signal
   3627..4652    -  CDS            HygR: hygromycin B phosphotransferase confers resistance to hygromycin
   4719..5394    -  promoter       CaMV 35S promoter (enhanced): cauliflower mosaic virus 35S promoter with a duplicated enhancer region
   5589..5613    -  misc_feature   LB T-DNA repeat: left border repeat from nopaline C58 T-DNA
   5872..5895    +  promoter       Pc promoter (fragment): intI1 (promoter lies within the coding sequence); class 1 integron promoter
   6071..6127    +  CDS            GmR (fragment): gentamycin acetyltransferase; aacC1; confers resistance to gentamycin
   6138..6925    +  CDS            SmR (fragment): aminoglycoside adenylyltransferase (Murphy, 1985); aadA; confers resistance to spectinomycin and streptomycin
   7171..7759    +  rep_origin     ori: high-copy-number ColE1/pMB1/pBR322/pUC origin of replication
   7945..8085    -  misc_feature   bom: basis of mobility region from pBR322
   8187..8226    -  CDS            rop (fragment): Rop protein, which maintains plasmids at low copy number; rop
   8429..8623    -  rep_origin     pVS1 oriV: origin of replication for the Pseudomonas plasmid pVS1 (Heeb et al., 2000)
   8689..9762    -  CDS            pVS1 RepA: replication protein from the Pseudomonas plasmid pVS1 (Heeb et al., 2000)
  10191..10820   -  CDS            pVS1 StaA: stability protein from the Pseudomonas plasmid pVS1 (Heeb et al., 2000)
  11380..11781   -  CDS            Y4CG_SINFN (fragment): Protein inferred from homology: Swiss-Prot protein existence level 3. From Sinorhizobium fredii (strain NBRC 101917 / NGR234).
>Addgene plasmid #68556 | pMpGWB102 | depositor full sequence | sequence record 120737 | pMpGWB102 sequence 12067 bps
TTTCACGCCCTTTTAAATATCCGATTATTCTAATAAACGCTCTTTTCTCTTAGGTTTACCCGCCAATATA
TCCTGTCAAACACTGATAGTTTAAACTGAAGGCGGGAAACGACAATCTGATCCAAGCTCAAGCTGCTCTA
GCATTCGCCATTCAGGCTGCGCAACTGTTGGGAAGGGCGATCGGTGCGGGCCTCTTCGCTATTACGCCAG
CTGGCGAAAGGGGGATGTGCTGCAAGGCGATTAAGTTGGGTAACGCCAGGGTTTTCCCAGTCACGACGTT
GTAAAACGACGGCCAGTGCCAAGCTTGCATGCCTGCAGGTCCCCAGATTAGCCTTTTCAATTTCAGAAAG
AATGCTAACCCACAGATGGTTAGAGAGGCTTACGCAGCAGGTCTCATCAAGACGATCTACCCGAGCAATA
ATCTCCAGGAAATCAAATACCTTCCCAAGAAGGTTAAAGATGCAGTCAAAAGATTCAGGACTAACTGCAT
CAAGAACACAGAGAAAGATATATTTCTCAAGATCAGAAGTACTATTCCAGTATGGACGATTCAAGGCTTG
CTTCACAAACCAAGGCAAGTAATAGAGATTGGAGTCTCTAAAAAGGTAGTTCCCACTGAATCAAAGGCCA
TGGAGTCAAAGATTCAAATAGAGGACCTAACAGAACTCGCCGTAAAGACTGGCGAACAGTTCATACAGAG
TCTCTTACGACTCAATGACAAGAAGAAAATCTTCGTCAACATGGTGGAGCACGACACACTTGTCTACTCC
AAAAATATCAAAGATACAGTCTCAGAAGACCAAAGGGCAATTGAGACTTTTCAACAAAGGGTAATATCCG
GAAACCTCCTCGGATTCCATTGCCCAGCTATCTGTCACTTTATTGTGAAGATAGTGGAAAAGGAAGGTGG
CTCCTACAAATGCCATCATTGCGATAAAGGAAAGGCCATCGTTGAAGATGCCTCTGCCGACAGTGGTCCC
AAAGATGGACCCCCACCCACGAGGAGCATCGTGGAAAAAGAAGACGTTCCAACCACGTCTTCAAAGCAAG
TGGATTGATGTGATATCTCCACTGACGTAAGGGATGACGCACAATCCCACTATCCTTCGCAAGACCCTTC
CTCTATATAAGGAAGTTCATTTCATTTGGAGAGAACACGGGGGACTCTAGAGTTATCAACAAGTTTGTAC
AAAAAAGCTGAACGAGAAACGTAAAATGATATAAATATCAATATATTAAATTAGATTTTGCATAAAAAAC
AGACTACATAATACTGTAAAACACAACATATCCAGTCACTATGGCGGCCCCTCGAGGGGCCGCATTAGGC
ACCCCAGGCTTTACACTTTATGCTTCCGGCTCGTATAATGTGTGGATTTTGAGTTAGGATCCGTCGAGAT
TTTCAGGAGCTAAGGAAGCTAAAATGGAGAAAAAAATCACTGGATATACCACCGTTGATATATCCCAATG
GCATCGTAAAGAACATTTTGAGGCATTTCAGTCAGTTGCTCAATGTACCTATAACCAGACCGTTCAGCTG
GATATTACGGCCTTTTTAAAGACCGTAAAGAAAAATAAGCACAAGTTTTATCCGGCCTTTATTCACATTC
TTGCCCGCCTGATGAATGCTCATCCGGAATTCCGTATGGCAATGAAAGACGGTGAGCTGGTGATATGGGA
TAGTGTTCACCCTTGTTACACCGTTTTCCATGAGCAAACTGAAACGTTTTCATCGCTCTGGAGTGAATAC
CACGACGATTTCCGGCAGTTTCTACACATATATTCGCAAGATGTGGCGTGTTACGGTGAAAACCTGGCCT
ATTTCCCTAAAGGGTTTATTGAGAATATGTTTTTCGTCTCAGCCAATCCCTGGGTGAGTTTCACCAGTTT
TGATTTAAACGTGGCCAATATGGACAACTTCTTCGCCCCCGTTTTCACCATGGGCAAATATTATACGCAA
GGCGACAAGGTGCTGATGCCGCTGGCGATTCAGGTTCATCATGCCGTTTGTGATGGCTTCCATGTCGGCA
GAATGCTTAATGAATTACAACAGTACTGCGATGAGTGGCAGGGCGGGGCGTAAAGATCTGGATCCGGCTT
ACTAAAAGCCAGATAACAGTATGCGTATTTGCGCGCTGATTTTTGCGGTATAAGAATATATACTGATATG
TATACCCGAAGTATGTCAAAAAGAGGTATGCTATGAAGCAGCGTATTACAGTGACAGTTGACAGCGACAG
CTATCAGTTGCTCAAGGCATATATGATGTCAATATCTCCGGTCTGGTAAGCACAACCATGCAGAATGAAG
CCCGTCGTCTGCGTGCCGAACGCTGGAAAGCGGAAAATCAGGAAGGGATGGCTGAGGTCGCCCGGTTTAT
TGAAATGAACGGCTCTTTTGCTGACGAGAACAGGGGCTGGTGAAATGCAGTTTAAGGTTTACACCTATAA
AAGAGAGAGCCGTTATCGTCTGTTTGTGGATGTACAGAGTGATATTATTGACACGCCCGGGCGACGGATG
GTGATCCCCCTGGCCAGTGCACGTCTGCTGTCAGATAAAGTCCCCCGTGAACTTTACCCGGTGGTGCATA
TCGGGGATGAAAGCTGGCGCATGATGACCACCGATATGGCCAGTGTGCCGGTCTCCGTTATCGGGGAAGA
AGTGGCTGATCTCAGCCACCGCGAAAATGACATCAAAAACGCCATTAACCTGATGTTCTGGGGAATATAA
ATGTCAGGCTCCCTTATACACAGCCAGTCTGCAGGTCGACCATAGTGACTGGATATGTTGTGTTTTACAG
TATTATGTAGTCTGTTTTTTATGCAAAATCTAATTTAATATATTGATATTTATATCATTTTACGTTTCTC
GTTCAGCTTTCTTGTACAAAGTGGTTGATAACAGCGCTTAGAGCTCGAATTTCCCCGATCGTTCAAACAT
TTGGCAATAAAGTTTCTTAAGATTGAATCCTGTTGCCGGTCTTGCGATGATTATCATATAATTTCTGTTG
AATTACGTTAAGCATGTAATAATTAACATGTAATGCATGACGTTATTTATGAGATGGGTTTTTATGATTA
GAGTCCCGCAATTATACATTTAATACGCGATAGAAAACAAAATATAGCGCGCAAACTAGGATAAATTATC
GCGCGCGGTGTCATCTATGTTACTAGATCGGGAATTGGTTCCGGAACCAATTCGTAATCATGGTCATAGC
TGTTTCCTGTGTGAAATTGTTATCCGCTCACAATTCCACACAACATACGAGCCGGAAGCATAAAGTGTAA
AGCCTGGGGTGCCTAATGAGTGAGCTAACTCACATTAGGCTGAATTAGGCGCGCCTATTTCTGAATTCAA
CACATTGCGGACGTTTTTAATGTACTGAATTAACGCCGAATTAATTCGGGGGATCTGGATTTTAGTACTG
GATTTTGGTTTTAGGAATTAGAAATTTTATTGATAGAAGTATTTTACAAATACAAATACATACTAAGGGT
TTCTTATATGCTCAACACATGAGCGAAACCCTATAGGAACCCTAATTCCCTTATCTGGGAACTACTCACA
CATTATTATGGAGAAACTCGAGCTTGTCGATCGACAGATCCCGGTCGGCATCTACTCTATTTCTTTGCCC
TCGGACGAGTGCTGGGGCGTCGGTTTCCACTATCGGCGAGTACTTCTACACAGCCATCGGTCCAGACGGC
CGCGCTTCTGCGGGCGATTTGTGTACGCCCGACAGTCCCGGCTCCGGATCGGACGATTGCGTCGCATCGA
CCCTGCGCCCAAGCTGCATCATCGAAATTGCCGTCAACCAAGCTCTGATAGAGTTGGTCAAGACCAATGC
GGAGCATATACGCCCGGAGTCGTGGCGATCCTGCAAGCTCCGGATGCCTCCGCTCGAAGTAGCGCGTCTG
CTGCTCCATACAAGCCAACCACGGCCTCCAGAAGAAGATGTTGGCGACCTCGTATTGGGAATCCCCGAAC
ATCGCCTCGCTCCAGTCAATGACCGCTGTTATGCGGCCATTGTCCGTCAGGACATTGTTGGAGCCGAAAT
CCGCGTGCACGAGGTGCCGGACTTCGGGGCAGTCCTCGGCCCAAAGCATCAGCTCATCGAGAGCCTGCGC
GACGGACGCACTGACGGTGTCGTCCATCACAGTTTGCCAGTGATACACATGGGGATCAGCAATCGCGCAT
ATGAAATCACGCCATGTAGTGTATTGACCGATTCCTTGCGGTCCGAATGGGCCGAACCCGCTCGTCTGGC
TAAGATCGGCCGCAGCGATCGCATCCATAGCCTCCGCGACCGGTTGTAGAACAGCGGGCAGTTCGGTTTC
AGGCAGGTCTTGCAACGTGACACCCTGTGAACGGCGGGAGATGCAATAGGTCAGGCTCTCGCTAAACTCC
CCAATGTCAAGCACTTCCGGAATCGGGAGCGCGGCCGATGCAAAGTGCCGATAAACATAACGATCTTTGT
AGAAACCATCGGCGCAGCTATTTACCCGCAGGACATATCCACGCCCTCCTACATCGAAGCTGAAAGCACG
AGATTCTTCGCCCTCCGAGAGCTGCATCAGGTCGGAGACGCTGTCGAACTTTTCGATCAGAAACTTCTCG
ACAGACGTCGCGGTGAGTTCAGGCTTTTTCATATCTCATTGCCCCCCGGATCTGCGAAAGCTCGAGAGAG
ATAGATTTGTAGAGAGAGACTGGTGATTTCAGCGTGTCCTCTCCAAATGAAATGAACTTCCTTATATAGA
GGAAGGTCTTGCGAAGGATAGTGGGATTGTGCGTCATCCCTTACGTCAGTGGAGATATCACATCAATCCA
CTTGCTTTGAAGACGTGGTTGGAACGTCTTCTTTTTCCACGATGCTCCTCGTGGGTGGGGGTCCATCTTT
GGGACCACTGTCGGCAGAGGCATCTTGAACGATAGCCTTTCCTTTATCGCAATGATGGCATTTGTAGGTG
CCACCTTCCTTTTCTACTGTCCTTTTGATGAAGTGACAGATAGCTGGGCAATGGAATCCGAGGAGGTTTC
CCGATATTACCCTTTGTTGAAAAGTCTCAATAGCCCTTTGGTCTTCTGAGACTGTATCTTTGATATTCTT
GGAGTAGACGAGAGTGTCGTGCTCCACCATGTTCACATCAATCCACTTGCTTTGAAGACGTGGTTGGAAC
GTCTTCTTTTTCCACGATGCTCCTCGTGGGTGGGGGTCCATCTTTGGGACCACTGTCGGCAGAGGCATCT
TGAACGATAGCCTTTCCTTTATCGCAATGATGGCATTTGTAGGTGCCACCTTCCTTTTCTACTGTCCTTT
TGATGAAGTGACAGATAGCTGGGCAATGGAATCCGAGGAGGTTTCCCGATATTACCCTTTGTTGAAAAGT
CTCAATAGCCCTTTGGTCTTCTGAGACTGTATCTTTGATATTCTTGGAGTAGACGAGAGTGTCGTGCTCC
ACCATGTTGGCAAGCTGCTCTAGCCAATACGCAAACCGAATTCAGAAATAAATTCAGCCTAATTCGGCGT
TAATTCAGTACATTAAAAACGTCCGCAATGTGTTATTAAGTTGTCTAAGCGTCAATTTGTTTACACCACA
ATATATCCTGCCACCAGCCAGCCAACAGCTCCCCGACCGGCAGCTCGGCACAAAATCACCACTCGATACA
GGCAGCCCATCAGTCCGGGACGGCGTCAGCGGGAGAGCCGTTGTAAGGCGGCAGACTTTGCTCATGTTAC
CGATGCTATTCGGAAGAACGGCAACTAAGCTGCCGGGTTTGAAACACGGATGATCTCGCGGAGGGTAGCA
TGTTGATTGTAACGATGACAGAGCGTTGCTGCCTGTGATCAATTCGGGCACGAACCCAGTGGACATAAGC
CTGTTCGGTTCGTAAGCTGTAATGCAAGTAGCGTATGCGCTCACGCAACTGGTCCAGAACCTTGACCGAA
CGCAGCGGTGGTAACGGCGCAGTGGCGGTTTTCATGGCTTGTTATGACTGTTTTTTTGGGGTACAGTCTA
TGCCTCGGGCATCCAAGCAGCAAGCGCGTTACGCCGTGGGTCGATGTTTGATGTTATGGAGCAGCAACGA
TGTTACGCAGCAGGGCAGTCGCCCTAAAACAAAGTTAAACATCATGGGGGAAGCGGTGATCGCCGAAGTA
TCGACTCAACTATCAGAGGTAGTTGGCGTCATCGAGCGCCATCTCGAACCGACGTTGCTGGCCGTACATT
TGTACGGCTCCGCAGTGGATGGCGGCCTGAAGCCACACAGTGATATTGATTTGCTGGTTACGGTGACCGT
AAGGCTTGATGAAACAACGCGGCGAGCTTTGATCAACGACCTTTTGGAAACTTCGGCTTCCCCTGGAGAG
AGCGAGATTCTCCGCGCTGTAGAAGTCACCATTGTTGTGCACGACGACATCATTCCGTGGCGTTATCCAG
CTAAGCGCGAACTGCAATTTGGAGAATGGCAGCGCAATGACATTCTTGCAGGTATCTTCGAGCCAGCCAC
GATCGACATTGATCTGGCTATCTTGCTGACAAAAGCAAGAGAACATAGCGTTGCCTTGGTAGGTCCAGCG
GCGGAGGAACTCTTTGATCCGGTTCCTGAACAGGATCTATTTGAGGCGCTAAATGAAACCTTAACGCTAT
GGAACTCGCCGCCCGACTGGGCTGGCGATGAGCGAAATGTAGTGCTTACGTTGTCCCGCATTTGGTACAG
CGCAGTAACCGGCAAAATCGCGCCGAAGGATGTCGCTGCCGACTGGGCAATGGAGCGCCTGCCGGCCCAG
TATCAGCCCGTCATACTTGAAGCTAGACAGGCTTATCTTGGACAAGAAGAAGATCGCTTGGCCTCGCGCG
CAGATCAGTTGGAAGAATTTGTCCACTACGTGAAAGGCGAGATCACCAAGGTAGTCGGCAAATAATGTCT
AGCTAGAAATTCGTTCAAGCCGACGCCGCTTCGCGGCGCGGCTTAACTCAAGCGTTAGATGCACTAAGCA
CATAATTGCTCACAGCCAAACTATCAGGTCAAGTCTGCTTTTATTATTTTTAAGCGTGCATAATAAGCCC
TACACAAATTGGGAGATATATCATGCATGACCAAAATCCCTTAACGTGAGTTTTCGTTCCACTGAGCGTC
AGACCCCGTAGAAAAGATCAAAGGATCTTCTTGAGATCCTTTTTTTCTGCGCGTAATCTGCTGCTTGCAA
ACAAAAAAACCACCGCTACCAGCGGTGGTTTGTTTGCCGGATCAAGAGCTACCAACTCTTTTTCCGAAGG
TAACTGGCTTCAGCAGAGCGCAGATACCAAATACTGTCCTTCTAGTGTAGCCGTAGTTAGGCCACCACTT
CAAGAACTCTGTAGCACCGCCTACATACCTCGCTCTGCTAATCCTGTTACCAGTGGCTGCTGCCAGTGGC
GATAAGTCGTGTCTTACCGGGTTGGACTCAAGACGATAGTTACCGGATAAGGCGCAGCGGTCGGGCTGAA
CGGGGGGTTCGTGCACACAGCCCAGCTTGGAGCGAACGACCTACACCGAACTGAGATACCTACAGCGTGA
GCTATGAGAAAGCGCCACGCTTCCCGAAGGGAGAAAGGCGGACAGGTATCCGGTAAGCGGCAGGGTCGGA
ACAGGAGAGCGCACGAGGGAGCTTCCAGGGGGAAACGCCTGGTATCTTTATAGTCCTGTCGGGTTTCGCC
ACCTCTGACTTGAGCGTCGATTTTTGTGATGCTCGTCAGGGGGGCGGAGCCTATGGAAAAACGCCAGCAA
CGCGGCCTTTTTACGGTTCCTGGCCTTTTGCTGGCCTTTTGCTCACATGTTCTTTCCTGCGTTATCCCCT
GATTCTGTGGATAACCGTATTACCGCCTTTGAGTGAGCTGATACCGCTCGCCGCAGCCGAACGACCGAGC
GCAGCGAGTCAGTGAGCGAGGAAGCGGAAGAGCGCCTGATGCGGTATTTTCTCCTTACGCATCTGTGCGG
TATTTCACACCGCATATGGTGCACTCTCAGTACAATCTGCTCTGATGCCGCATAGTTAAGCCAGTATACA
CTCCGCTATCGCTACGTGACTGGGTCATGGCTGCGCCCCGACACCCGCCAACACCCGCTGACGCGCCCTG
ACGGGCTTGTCTGCTCCCGGCATCCGCTTACAGACAAGCTGTGACCGTCTCCGGGAGCTGCATGTGTCAG
AGGTTTTCACCGTCATCACCGAAACGCGCGAGGCAGGGTGCCTTGATGTGGGCGCCGGCGGTCGAGTGGC
GACGGCGCGGCTTGTCCGCGCCCTGGTAGATTGCCTGGCCGTAGGCCAGCCATTTTTGAGCGGCCAGCGG
CCGCGATAGGCCGACGCGAAGCGGCGGGGCGTAGGGAGCGCAGCGACCGAAGGGTAGGCGCTTTTTGCAG
CTCTTCGGCTGTGCGCTGGCCAGACAGTTATGCACAGGCCAGGCGGGTTTTAAGAGTTTTAATAAGTTTT
AAAGAGTTTTAGGCGGAAAAATCGCCTTTTTTCTCTTTTATATCAGTCACTTACATGTGTGACCGGTTCC
CAATGTACGGCTTTGGGTTCCCAATGTACGGGTTCCGGTTCCCAATGTACGGCTTTGGGTTCCCAATGTA
CGTGCTATCCACAGGAAAGAGACCTTTTCGACCTTTTTCCCCTGCTAGGGCAATTTGCCCTAGCATCTGC
TCCGTACATTAGGAACCGGCGGATGCTTCGCCCTCGATCAGGTTGCGGTAGCGCATGACTAGGATCGGGC
CAGCCTGCCCCGCCTCCTCCTTCAAATCGTACTCCGGCAGGTCATTTGACCCGATCAGCTTGCGCACGGT
GAAACAGAACTTCTTGAACTCTCCGGCGCTGCCACTGCGTTCGTAGATCGTCTTGAACAACCATCTGGCT
TCTGCCTTGCCTGCGGCGCGGCGTGCCAGGCGGTAGAGAAAACGGCCGATGCCGGGATCGATCAAAAAGT
AATCGGGGTGAACCGTCAGCACGTCCGGGTTCTTGCCTTCTGTGATCTCGCGGTACATCCAATCAGCTAG
CTCGATCTCGATGTACTCCGGCCGCCCGGTTTCGCTCTTTACGATCTTGTAGCGGCTAATCAAGGCTTCA
CCCTCGGATACCGTCACCAGGCGGCCGTTCTTGGCCTTCTTCGTACGCTGCATGGCAACGTGCGTGGTGT
TTAACCGAATGCAGGTTTCTACCAGGTCGTCTTTCTGCTTTCCGCCATCGGCTCGCCGGCAGAACTTGAG
TACGTCCGCAACGTGTGGACGGAACACGCGGCCGGGCTTGTCTCCCTTCCCTTCCCGGTATCGGTTCATG
GATTCGGTTAGATGGGAAACCGCCATCAGTACCAGGTCGTAATCCCACACACTGGCCATGCCGGCCGGCC
CTGCGGAAACCTCTACGTGCCCGTCTGGAAGCTCGTAGCGGATCACCTCGCCAGCTCGTCGGTCACGCTT
CGACAGACGGAAAACGGCCACGTCCATGATGCTGCGACTATCGCGGGTGCCCACGTCATAGAGCATCGGA
ACGAAAAAATCTGGTTGCTCGTCGCCCTTGGGCGGCTTCCTAATCGACGGCGCACCGGCTGCCGGCGGTT
GCCGGGATTCTTTGCGGATTCGATCAGCGGCCGCTTGCCACGATTCACCGGGGCGTGCTTCTGCCTCGAT
GCGTTGCCGCTGGGCGGCCTGCGCGGCCTTCAACTTCTCCACCAGGTCATCACCCAGCGCCGCGCCGATT
TGTACCGGGCCGGATGGTTTGCGACCGCTCACGCCGATTCCTCGGGCTTGGGGGTTCCAGTGCCATTGCA
GGGCCGGCAGACAACCCAGCCGCTTACGCCTGGCCAACCGCCCGTTCCTCCACACATGGGGCATTCCACG
GCGTCGGTGCCTGGTTGTTCTTGATTTTCCATGCCGCCTCCTTTAGCCGCTAAAATTCATCTACTCATTT
ATTCATTTGCTCATTTACTCTGGTAGCTGCGCGATGTATTCAGATAGCAGCTCGGTAATGGTCTTGCCTT
GGCGTACCGCGTACATCTTCAGCTTGGTGTGATCCTCCGCCGGCAACTGAAAGTTGACCCGCTTCATGGC
TGGCGTGTCTGCCAGGCTGGCCAACGTTGCAGCCTTGCTGCTGCGTGCGCTCGGACGGCCGGCACTTAGC
GTGTTTGTGCTTTTGCTCATTTTCTCTTTACCTCATTAACTCAAATGAGTTTTGATTTAATTTCAGCGGC
CAGCGCCTGGACCTCGCGGGCAGCGTCGCCCTCGGGTTCTGATTCAAGAACGGTTGTGCCGGCGGCGGCA
GTGCCTGGGTAGCTCACGCGCTGCGTGATACGGGACTCAAGAATGGGCAGCTCGTACCCGGCCAGCGCCT
CGGCAACCTCACCGCCGATGCGCGTGCCTTTGATCGCCCGCGACACGACAAAGGCCGCTTGTAGCCTTCC
ATCCGTGACCTCAATGCGCTGCTTAACCAGCTCCACCAGGTCGGCGGTGGCCCATATGTCGTAAGGGCTT
GGCTGCACCGGAATCAGCACGAAGTCGGCTGCCTTGATCGCGGACACAGCCAAGTCCGCCGCCTGGGGCG
CTCCGTCGATCACTACGAAGTCGCGCCGGCCGATGGCCTTCACGTCGCGGTCAATCGTCGGGCGGTCGAT
GCCGACAACGGTTAGCGGTTGATCTTCCCGCACGGCCGCCCAATCGCGGGCACTGCCCTGGGGATCGGAA
TCGACTAACAGAACATCGGCCCCGGCGAGTTGCAGGGCGCGGGCTAGATGGGTTGCGATGGTCGTCTTGC
CTGACCCGCCTTTCTGGTTAAGTACAGCGATAACCTTCATGCGTTCCCCTTGCGTATTTGTTTATTTACT
CATCGCATCATATACGCAGCGACCGCATGACGCAAGCTGTTTTACTCAAATACACATCACCTTTTTAGAC
GGCGGCGCTCGGTTTCTTCAGCGGCCAAGCTGGCCGGCCAGGCCGCCAGCTTGGCATCAGACAAACCGGC
CAGGATTTCATGCAGCCGCACGGTTGAGACGTGCGCGGGCGGCTCGAACACGTACCCGGCCGCGATCATC
TCCGCCTCGATCTCTTCGGTAATGAAAAACGGTTCGTCCTGGCCGTCCTGGTGCGGTTTCATGCTTGTTC
CTCTTGGCGTTCATTCTCGGCGGCCGCCAGGGCGTCGGCCTCGGTCAATGCGTCCTCACGGAAGGCACCG
CGCCGCCTGGCCTCGGTGGGCGTCACTTCCTCGCTGCGCTCAAGTGCGCGGTACAGGGTCGAGCGATGCA
CGCCAAGCAGTGCAGCCGCCTCTTTCACGGTGCGGCCTTCCTGGTCGATCAGCTCGCGGGCGTGCGCGAT
CTGTGCCGGGGTGAGGGTAGGGCGGGGGCCAAACTTCACGCCTCGGGCCTTGGCGGCCTCGCGCCCGCTC
CGGGTGCGGTCGATGATTAGGGAACGCTCGAACTCGGCAATGCCGGCGAACACGGTCAACACCATGCGGC
CGGCCGGCGTGGTGGTGTCGGCCCACGGCTCTGCCAGGCTACGCAGGCCCGCGCCGGCCTCCTGGATGCG
CTCGGCAATGTCCAGTAGGTCGCGGGTGCTGCGGGCCAGGCGGTCTAGCCTGGTCACTGTCACAACGTCG
CCAGGGCGTAGGTGGTCAAGCATCCTGGCCAGCTCCGGGCGGTCGCGCCTGGTGCCGGTGATCTTCTCGG
AAAACAGCTTGGTGCAGCCGGCCGCGTGCAGTTCGGCCCGTTGGTTGGTCAAGTCCTGGTCGTCGGTGCT
GACGCGGGCATAGCCCAGCAGGCCAGCGGCGGCGCTCTTGTTCATGGCGTAATGTCTCCGGTTCTAGTCG
CAAGTATTCTACTTTATGCGACTAAAACACGCGACAAGAAAACGCCAGGAAAAGGGCAGGGCGGCAGCCT
GTCGCGTAACTTAGGACTTGTGCGACATGTCGTTTTCAGAAGACGGCTGCACTGAACGTCAGAAGCCGAC
TGCACTATAGCAGCGGAGGGGTTGGATCAAAGTACTTTGATCCCGAGGGGAACCCTGTGGTTGGCATGCA
CATACAAATGGACGAACGGATAAACCT
