>Addgene plasmid #68556 | pMpGWB102 | addgene partial sequence | sequence record 129012 | NOSterm-R 5'-attgccaaatgtttgaacga-3'
AGATTTTGCATAAAAAACAGACTACATAATACTGTAAAACACAACATATCCAGTCACTATGGTCGACCTG
CAGACTGGCTGTGTATAAGGGAGCCTGACATTTATATTCCCCAGAACATCAGGTTAATGGCGTTTTTGAT
GTCATTTTCGCGGTGGCTGAGATCAGCCACTTCTTCCCCGATAACGGAGACCGGCACACTGGCCATATCG
GTGGTCATCATGCGCCAGCTTTCATCCCCGATATGCACCACCGGGTAAAGTTCACGGGAGACTTTATCTG
ACAGCAGACGTGCACTGGCCAGGGGGATCACCATCCGTCGCCCGGGCGTGTCAATAATATCACTCTGTAC
ATCCACAAACAGACGATAACGGCTCTCTCTTTTATAGGTGTAAACCTTAAACTGCATTTCACCAGCCCCT
GTTCTCGTCAGCAAAAGAGCCGTTCATTTCAATAAACCGGGCGACCTCAGCCATCCCTTCCTGATTTTCC
GCTTTCCAGCGTTCGGCACGCAGACGACGGGCTTCATTCTGCATGGTTGTGCTTACCAGACCGGAGATAT
TGACATCATATATGCCTTGAGCAACTGATAGCTGTCGCTGTCAACTGTCACTGTAATACGCTGCTTCATA
GCATACCTCTTTTTGACATACTTCGGGTATACATATCAGTATATATTCTTATACCGCAAAAATCAGCGCG
CAAATACGCATACTGTTATCT
