>Addgene plasmid #68556 | pMpGWB102 | addgene partial sequence | sequence record 135395 | CAT-R 5'-GCAACTGACTGAAATGCCTC-3'
TGGTATATCCAGTGATTTTTTTCTCCATTTTAGCTTCCTTAGCTCCTGAAAATCTCGACGGATCCTAACT
CAAAATCCACACATTATACGAGCCGGAAGCATAAAGTGTAAAGCCTGGGGTGCCTAATGCGGCCCCTCGA
GGGGCCGCCATAGTGACTGGATATGTTGTGTTTTACAGTATTATGTAGTCTGTTTTTTATGCAAAATCTA
ATTTAATATATTGATATTTATATCATTTTACGTTTCTCGTTCAGCTTTTTTGTACAAACTTGTTGATAAC
TCTAGAGTCCCCCGTGTTCTCTCCAAATGAAATGAACTTCCTTATATAGAGGAAGGGTCTTGCGAAGGAT
AGTGGGATTGTGCGTCATCCCTTACGTCAGTGGAGATATCACATCAATCCACTTGCTTTGAAGACGTGGT
TGGAACGTCTTCTTTTTCCACGATGCTCCTCGTGGGTGGGGGTCCATCTTTGGGACCACTGTCGGCAGAG
GCATCTTCAACGATGGCCTTTCCTTTATCGCAATGATGGCATTTGTAGGAGCCACCTTCCTTTTCCACTA
TCTTCACAATAAAGTGACAGATAGCTGGGCAATGGAATCCGAGGAGGTTTCCGGATATTACCCTTTGTTG
AAAAGTCTCAATTGCCCTTTGGTCTTCTGAGACTGTATCTTTGATATTTTTGGAGTAGACAAGTGTGTCG
TGCTCCACCATGTTGACGAAGATTT
