>Addgene plasmid #68556 | pMpGWB102 | addgene partial sequence | sequence record 135396 | ccdB-Fwd 5'-GCATGATGACCACCGATATG-3'
TGATCTCAGCCACCGCGAAAATGACATCAAAAACGCCATTAACCTGATGTTCTGGGGAATATAAATGTCA
GGCTCCCTTATACACAGCCAGTCTGCAGGTCGACCATAGTGACTGGATATGTTGTGTTTTACAGTATTAT
GTAGTCTGTTTTTTATGCAAAATCTAATTTAATATATTGATATTTATATCATTTTACGTTTCTCGTTCAG
CTTTCTTGTACAAAGTGGTTGATAACAGCGCTTAGAGCTCGAATTTCCCCGATCGTTCAAACATTTGGCA
ATAAAGTTTCTTAAGATTGAATCCTGTTGCCGGTCTTGCGATGATTATCATATAATTTCTGTTGAATTAC
GTTAAGCATGTAATAATTAACATGTAATGCATGACGTTATTTATGAGATGGGTTTTTATGATTAGAGTCC
CGCAATTATACATTTAATACGCGATAGAAAACAAAATATAGCGCGCAAACTAGGATAAATTATCGCGCGC
GGTGTCATCTATGTTACTAGA
